Addgene plasmid #190614: Pcamr-RFP
Purpose: Expresses RFP with an engineered CamR-regulated promoter in E.coli
Depositing lab: Andrew Ellington. Depositing organization: University of Texas at Austin. Publication: Evolving a Generalist Biosensor for Bicyclic Monoterpenes. d'Oelsnitz S, Nguyen V, Alper HS, Ellington AD. ACS Synth Biol. 2022 Jan 5. doi: 10.1021/acssynbio.1c00402. PubMed 34985281.
Backbone
  Vector backbone: p15A
  Total vector size (bp): 3220
  Vector type: Synthetic Biology
Growth in bacteria
  Bacterial resistance: Kanamycin, 50 μg/mL
  Growth temperature: 37°C
  Growth strain: DH5alpha
  Copy number: Low Copy
Gene/Insert
  Gene/Insert name: mScarlet-i
  Species: Synthetic
  Insert size (bp): 699
Terms and licenses: Academic/Nonprofit Terms; Industry Terms: Not Available to Industry
How to cite: Pcamr-RFP was a gift from Andrew Ellington (Addgene plasmid # 190614 ; http://n2t.net/addgene:190614 ; RRID:Addgene_190614)
