[The description below was written by a language model from this plasmid's Addgene catalogue record and pLannotate feature annotations shown in this document.]
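Description:
Pcamr-RFP is a small (3,220 bp) synthetic-biology reporter plasmid for E. coli, built on a p15A backbone and catalogued as low copy. It replicates from the p15A origin, which is compatible with ColE1-type plasmids and so allows it to be co-maintained with a second plasmid. The annotation software also flagged short fragments resembling the RSF origin and the pBR322 bom region next to the p15A origin. These are most likely partial homology matches rather than separate functional elements. Selection is by kanamycin, through an aph(3')-Ia aminoglycoside phosphotransferase gene driven by the bla (AmpR) promoter. This marker cassette is flanked by two minimal FRT sites, which would in principle permit FLP-mediated excision, although the record does not say this is an intended use.

The payload is the monomeric, rapidly maturing red fluorescent protein mScarlet-I, expressed from an engineered CamR-regulated promoter. The feature table detects only a fragment of the strong constitutive J23119 promoter in this position, consistent with a synthetic promoter built on that core. The CamR operator sequences themselves are not annotated. An rrnB T1 terminator upstream insulates the reporter from read-through transcription. Between the promoter and the coding sequence lies an sTRSV hammerhead ribozyme, a self-cleaving element commonly used to standardise the 5' end of the transcript so that translation is less dependent on promoter context. No CamR coding sequence is annotated, so the regulator is presumably supplied from another construct. The plasmid provides the fluorescent readout for CamR-based biosensing, and the associated work concerns evolving a biosensor for bicyclic monoterpenes.
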