Features (pLannotate 1.2.2; 12 found; start..end, strand, type, name):
    429..500     +  terminator     rrnB T1 terminator: transcription terminator T1 from the E. coli rrnB gene
    535..556     +  promoter       J23119(SpeI) promoter (fragment): bacterial promoter (Registry of Standard Biological Parts BBa J23119) modified to end with an SpeI site
    612..661     +  misc_RNA       sTRSV HHRz: hammerhead ribozyme from the tobacco ringspot virus satellite RNA (Khvorova et al., 2003)
    709..1404    +  CDS            mScarlet-I: mScarlet-I is a basic (constitutively fluorescent) red fluorescent protein published in 2016, derived from synthetic construct. It is reported to be a rapidly-maturing monomer with moderate acid sensitivity.
   1552..1585    -  protein_bind   FRT (minimal): supports FLP-mediated excision but not integration (Turan and Bode, 2011) FLP recombinase from the Saccharomyces cerevisiae 2μ plasmid
   1596..1667    +  promoter       AmpR promoter: bla
   1668..2483    +  CDS            KanR: aminoglycoside phosphotransferase; aph(3')-Ia; confers resistance to kanamycin in bacteria or G418 (Geneticin®) in eukaryotes
   2617..2650    -  protein_bind   FRT (minimal): supports FLP-mediated excision but not integration (Turan and Bode, 2011) FLP recombinase from the Saccharomyces cerevisiae 2μ plasmid
   2688..2710    -  rep_origin     RSF ori (fragment): Plasmids containing the RSF 1030 origin of replication can be propagated in E. coli cells that contain additional plasmids with compatible origins.
   2727..2753    +  misc_feature   bom (fragment): basis of mobility region from pBR322
   2852..2907    -  rep_origin     RSF ori (fragment): Plasmids containing the RSF 1030 origin of replication can be propagated in E. coli cells that contain additional plasmids with compatible origins.
   2995..320     -  rep_origin     p15A ori (across the origin): Plasmids containing the medium-copy-number p15A origin of replication can be propagated in E. coli cells that contain a second plasmid with the ColE1 origin.
>Addgene plasmid #190614 | Pcamr-RFP | addgene full sequence | sequence record 383718 | Addgene NGS Result
GCTGGACTGTATGCACGAACCCCCCGTTCAGTCCGACCGCTGCGCCTTATCCGGTAACTATCGTCTTGAG
TCCAACCCGGAAAGACATGCAAAAGCACCACTGGCAGCAGCCACTGGTAATTGATTTAGAGGAGTTAGTC
TTGAAGTCATGCGCCGGTTAAGGCTAAACTGAAAGGACAAGTTTTGGTGACTGCGCTCCTCCAAGCCAGT
TACCTCGGTTCAAAGAGTTGGTAGCTCAGAGAACCTTCGAAAAACCGCCCTGCAAGGCGGTTTTTTCGTT
TTCAGAGCAAGAGATTACGCGCAGACCAAAACGATCTCAAGAAGATCATCTTATTAAGGGGTCTGACGCT
CAGTGGAACGAAACCCTGTTGGTCAGGTTTTCGGGAGGTGTGCGTCTCGCATCCGGAAAGGTGTGATAGG
TAGCGCAGCAAATAAAACGAAAGGCTCAGTCGAAAGACTGGGCCTTTCGTTTTATCTGTTGTTTGTCGGT
GAACGCTCTCCTCAACGGGCTGTCGACCTTTGAAAAGTTCGTTTACAGCTAGCTCAGTCCTAGGTACAAT
CTCACTATATCGCCGATATAGAGCCTACTGAGCACAGCTGGCTGAGCACAGCTGTCACCGGATGTGCTTT
CCGGTCTGATGAGTCCGTGAGGACGAAACAGCCTCTACAAATAATTTTGTTTAAACTAGAAGTAAGCGAG
GTACACATATGGTCAGTAAAGGAGAAGCTGTAATTAAAGAGTTTATGCGCTTCAAAGTGCATATGGAAGG
TTCCATGAACGGACATGAGTTCGAGATTGAAGGTGAAGGTGAAGGACGCCCCTACGAGGGCACTCAAACT
GCAAAGTTAAAGGTTACAAAAGGAGGACCTCTGCCATTTTCGTGGGACATTCTGAGCCCGCAGTTTATGT
ACGGCAGCCGCGCGTTCATCAAACATCCCGCTGACATCCCAGACTATTACAAACAATCTTTCCCCGAAGG
CTTTAAATGGGAACGCGTGATGAACTTTGAAGATGGTGGCGCTGTGACTGTGACCCAGGACACTTCATTA
GAAGATGGAACCCTGATTTACAAGGTAAAGCTGCGCGGCACCAACTTTCCCCCTGACGGACCTGTAATGC
AGAAAAAAACAATGGGTTGGGAGGCTAGTACAGAGCGTTTATACCCTGAGGACGGTGTCTTAAAAGGAGA
CATCAAGATGGCGTTACGTCTTAAGGATGGTGGTCGCTATTTAGCTGACTTCAAGACCACTTATAAAGCA
AAGAAGCCCGTCCAAATGCCTGGAGCTTATAACGTTGACCGTAAGTTAGACATCACCTCACATAACGAGG
ATTACACAGTTGTCGAACAGTATGAGCGCTCAGAAGGCCGTCATTCGACTGGTGGAATGGACGAACTGTA
TAAATAATAATCCTGCTTCATTCCTCGGTACCAAATTCCAGAAAAGAGGGGAGCGGGAAACCGCTCCCCT
TTTTTCGTTTTGGTCCCTCGCTGCAGTGTCGTAAAAACCAGTTGGGGAGACGCTGTGAATCCCGGGCAAG
CAAAATCGCTGGAAGTTCCTATACTTTCTAGAGAATAGGAACTTCTTTCTAAATACATTCAAATATGTAT
CCGCTCATGAGACAATAACCCTGATAAATGCTTCAATAATATTGAAAAAGGAAGAGTATGAGCCATATTC
AACGGGAAACGTCTTGCTCCAGGCCGCGATTAAATTCCAACATGGATGCTGATTTATATGGGTATAAATG
GGCTCGCGATAATGTCGGGCAATCAGGTGCGACAATCTATCGATTGTATGGGAAGCCCGATGCGCCAGAG
TTGTTTCTGAAACATGGCAAAGGTAGCGTTGCCAATGATGTTACAGATGAGATGGTCAGACTAAACTGGC
TGACGGAATTTATGCCTCTTCCGACCATCAAGCATTTTATCCGTACTCCTGATGATGCATGGTTACTCAC
CACTGCGATCCCCGGGAAAACAGCATTCCAGGTATTAGAAGAATATCCTGATTCAGGTGAAAATATTGTT
GATGCGCTGGCAGTGTTCCTGCGCCGGTTGCATTCGATTCCTGTTTGTAATTGTCCTTTTAACAGCGATC
GCGTATTTCGCCTCGCTCAGGCGCAATCACGAATGAATAACGGTTTGGTTGATGCGAGTGATTTTGATGA
CGAGCGTAATGGCTGGCCTGTTGAACAAGTCTGGAAAGAAATGCATAAGCTTTTGCCATTCTCACCGGAT
TCAGTCGTCACTCATGGTGATTTCTCACTTGATAACCTTATTTTTGACGAGGGGAAATTAATAGGTTGTA
TTGATGTTGGACGAGTCGGAATCGCAGACCGATACCAGGATCTTGCCATCCTATGGAACTGCCTCGGTGA
GTTTTCTCCTTCATTACAGAAACGGCTTTTTCAAAAATATGGTATTGATAATCCTGATATGAATAAATTG
CAGTTTCATTTGATGCTCGATGAGTTTTTCTAAGTTGTGATGGCGGTAGGAATGTAATCGTTAATCCGCA
AATAACGTAAAAACCCGCTTCGGCGGGTTTTTTTATGGGGGGAGTTTAGGGAAAGAGCATTTGTCATCCC
GTTGAATATGGCTCCCTTAACGTGAGGAAGTTCCTATACTTTCTAGAGAATAGGAACTTCTACAGATGGA
CTTGGGTTGGCGGTTTCAGGAGTAGGTGCTTCCTCGCTCACTGACTCGCTGCACGAGGCAGACCTCAGCG
CTAGCGGAGTGTATACTGGCTTACTATGTTGGCACTGATGAGGGTGTCAGTGAAGTGCTTCATGTGGCAG
GAGAAAAAAGGCTGCACCGGTGCGTCAGCAGAATATGTGATACAGGATATATTCCGCTTCCTCGCTCACT
GACTCGCTACGCTCGGTCGTTCGACTGCGGCGAGCGGAAATGGCTTACGAACGGGGCGGAGATTTCCTGG
AAGATGCCAGGAAGATACTTAACAGGGAAGTGAGAGGGCCGCGGCAAAGCCGTTTTTCCATAGGCTCCGC
CCCCCTGACAAGCATCACGAAATCTGACGCTCAAATCAGTGGTGGCGAAACCCGACAGGACTATAAAGAT
ACCAGGCGTTTCCCCCTGGCGGCTCCCTCGTGCGCTCTCCTGTTCCTGCCTTTCGGTTTACCGGTGTCAT
TCCGCTGTTATGGCCGCGTTTGTCTCATTCCACGCCTGACACTCAGTTCCGGGTAGGCAGTTCGCTCCAA
